Addgene plasmid #73086: pMB73
Purpose: Expresses C. elegans optimized BirA under control of the seam and hypodermis wrt-2 promoter
Depositing lab: Mike Boxem. Depositing organization: Utrecht University. Publication: A tissue-specific protein purification approach in Caenorhabditis elegans identifies novel interaction partners of DLG-1/Discs large. Waaijers S, Munoz J, Berends C, Ramalho JJ, Goerdayal SS, Low TY, Zoumaro-Djayoon AD, Hoffmann M, Koorman T, Tas RP, Harterink M, Seelk S, Kerver J, Hoogenraad CC, Bossinger O, Tursun B, van den Heuvel S, Heck AJ, Boxem M. BMC Biol. 2016 Aug 9;14:66. doi: 10.1186/s12915-016-0286-x. PubMed 27506200.
Backbone
  Vector backbone: pBluescript
  Total vector size (bp): 5999
  Vector type: Worm Expression
Growth in bacteria
  Bacterial resistance: Ampicillin, 100 μg/mL
  Growth temperature: 37°C
  Growth strain: DH5alpha
  Copy number: High Copy
Gene/Insert
  Gene/Insert name: BirA
Resource information
  A portion of this plasmid was derived from a plasmid made by: C. elegans optimized BirA constructed by B. Tursun
Terms and licenses: Academic/Nonprofit Terms; Industry Terms: Not Available to Industry
How to cite: pMB73 was a gift from Mike Boxem (Addgene plasmid # 73086 ; http://n2t.net/addgene:73086 ; RRID:Addgene_73086)
