[The description below was written by a language model from this plasmid's Addgene catalogue record and pLannotate feature annotations shown in this document.]
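Description:
pMB73 is a 5,999 bp C. elegans expression plasmid built on a pBluescript backbone. It drives a worm-optimized version of the E. coli biotin ligase BirA from the wrt-2 promoter, which the record describes as active in the seam cells and hypodermis. In bacteria it is maintained as a high-copy plasmid through a ColE1/pUC-type origin and selected with ampicillin via the β-lactamase gene and its own promoter. Remnants of the cloning vector's lac region (CAP binding site, lac promoter and operator) are also annotated, along with short rop, bom and lacI fragments that appear to be backbone leftovers.

The annotated payload is a birA coding sequence of roughly 1.2 kb. It is immediately preceded by two short matches to Myc epitope sequence, which suggests an N-terminal Myc-type tag, although the catalogue entry does not mention a tag. The wrt-2 promoter is not annotated as such. It presumably occupies the largely unannotated region upstream of the tag and BirA, where the software reports only a sec-3 coding fragment and very short hits to the chicken β-actin and T7 promoters. The sec-3 match may reflect neighbouring genomic sequence, and the short promoter hits are most likely incidental. No 3' UTR is annotated downstream of birA, so the record does not identify that element.

BirA covalently attaches biotin to a specific acceptor sequence, so restricting its expression to one tissue allows tagged bait proteins to be biotinylated only in that tissue. The associated publication describes a tissue-specific protein purification approach in C. elegans used to find interaction partners of DLG-1/Discs large. This fits use of pMB73 as the seam and hypodermis BirA driver in such experiments.
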