Features (pLannotate 1.2.2; 15 found; start..end, strand, type, name):
     30..278     +  CDS            sec-3 (fragment): EXOC1_CAEEL - Experimental evidence at protein level: Swiss-Prot protein existence level 1. Component of the exocyst complex involved in the docking of exocytic vesicles with fusion sites on the plasma membrane. From Caenorhabditis elegans.
   1382..1398    -  promoter       chicken β-actin promoter (fragment): contains a 21-bp deletion relative to the standard chicken β-actin promoter
   1670..1687    -  promoter       T7 promoter (fragment): promoter for bacteriophage T7 RNA polymerase
   1699..1726    +  CDS            3xMyc (fragment): 3 tandem Myc epitope tags
   1737..1759    +  CDS            3xMyc (fragment): 3 tandem Myc epitope tags
   1767..2933    +  CDS            birA: BIRA_ECOLI - Also known as bioR, dhbB. Experimental evidence at protein level: Swiss-Prot protein existence level 1. Acts both as a biotin--[acetyl-CoA-carboxylase] ligase and a biotin-operon repressor. In the presence of ATP, BirA activates biotin to form the BirA-biotinyl-5'-adenylate (BirA-bio-5'-AMP or holoBirA) complex. HoloBirA can either transfer the biotinyl moiety to the biotin carboxyl carrier protein (BCCP) subunit of acetyl-CoA carboxylase, or bind to the biotin operator site and inhibit transcription of the operon. From Escherichia coli (strain K12).
   3410..3445    +  CDS            rop (fragment): Rop protein, which maintains plasmids at low copy number; rop
   3547..3646    +  misc_feature   bom (fragment): basis of mobility region from pBR322
   3744..3848    +  promoter       AmpR promoter: bla
   3849..4709    +  CDS            AmpR: β-lactamase; bla; confers resistance to ampicillin, carbenicillin, and related antibiotics
   4880..5468    +  rep_origin     ori: high-copy-number ColE1/pMB1/pBR322/pUC origin of replication
   5651..5743    +  CDS            lacI (fragment): lac repressor; lacI; The lac repressor binds to the lac operator to inhibit transcription in E. coli. This inhibition can be relieved by adding lactose or isopropyl-β-D-thiogalactopyranoside (IPTG).
   5756..5777    +  protein_bind   CAP binding site: CAP binding activates transcription in the presence of cAMP. E. coli catabolite activator protein
   5792..5822    +  promoter       lac promoter: promoter for the E. coli lac operon
   5830..5846    +  protein_bind   lac operator: The lac repressor binds to the lac operator to inhibit transcription in E. coli. This inhibition can be relieved by adding lactose or isopropyl-β-D-thiogalactopyranoside (IPTG). lac repressor encoded by lacI
>Addgene plasmid #73086 | pMB73 | depositor full sequence | sequence record 134437 | pMB73 sequence 5999 bps
AAGCTTGGGCTGCAGCAGGTCGACTCCACGTAATTTCACAACATCCGGGAAAAGAAGTGAAAAAAGGACT
CGAGCAACTGTACAAGAAAATTGAGAAGAACCTGGTTGCCAATTCATCACTTTTGCAAGTTGTATGGAGA
GATATGCAAGAGCAATTTGTCAAGCAAATTGCGGAATACAACAAACTGATTCTCACTTGTTACCCAGGCT
CGAAGATTGAGCTCGAAGTTTCCACTGACACTGTACTTCAGTTCTTCTCAGAAATTGCTCAACAACACTA
ATATTACGACGAATAATTTTATTGAATTTTGTTGTTTTAATTCATTTAAAATTTAGTTTTAATTTATCAG
AACTCTAATACTTACTGAACCATGCTTTGTAATATATTTATTTATCTATTCTGTAATAGGTGAACTTCGT
TACATTACTGATGTCTGTAATATAAATTTACGGGTGTTCCCCATTCGAAAATAGTAGTAATGCTTGCTTT
TTTGAAAAATAAATGTCTTGCTTGGTGACTTTTATTTCACGTATTTTCAAATGCTCACAAAAATTTCACG
GAACTGACTTCTTGGTTACACATTTGTAGAAATTTTGACTGAATGTTTGCATTGAACTGGTCAACTTAAG
AATCTGACATGCAAATGGTGTGTTTTCTGAAGAACACACTTTGGCAACTTTTAATAAAAAAGGGGTGTAA
CACGATTTAAATCTAATAAAAACAACTTCTATAATGTTATTCCGTTTATATCTCACTTTATGTTTTACAT
TTTACTCTTATATACATTTTTTGACTCATTTATACAGGGTGGTCCATAATTATGGACCACCCTGTACTTA
TATCTTATTTAAAACTATTTCATGTAAGAATTGTTTTAACAGCGCATTTTTTTTCATCACTCGATTTAAA
GGTAAAATTGATAGGCCGCAATCTATTTTGGAAAACTTCAGAACAAAATTTAACATTTTAAGAGGTAACT
GTGAAGGTTTATAAGAGAATTATAAACCGATCTAACCACTAAACATGGTAACGTAGAAAAAGTAAAATTA
GGGGAGGGGGGATGTTTATTTATTCTTGGTTTTCAATTCTTATCAGACTCTGTAAAGTAAAATGAACATA
ACTTGTTCGAATAGTGTAGGAATTTCAAACAAGCTACAAATCTAGCTCCACATACGCGTGGAATAGCCGG
TCATAAATCGTCTTCCGTTAACCGCATGGCTAGATCCACACCGATTCCATTTTTCTTGAATAAAACAATA
GCTTGATGAAAATTGGGTAGCCACCGAAAAAACTGATTCGCGATCCGGATTATTGGTGACAAACATACGG
CAAGTGAAAGTGTTGCACTGATAGAAACCGATACGAGAATATGCCTTTTGGGCCCCCCCCCCCCCCCCCC
TACGGCTTCACTCCCGGTGTTGTAGATCTGACTTTCACTTGCCTTATCTCGAGGAATCTGGAGAGGAGAA
GGAGGGACAACCGATCCGCGCGCGCGTAACAATACGGGAGATATAGAGGAAAAGCAGCAAAAAGACATTT
TGATGACCTTATTTTCTTGTCGTTGTCGAGACGGCCATTGTCCCTTCCACGCCCAGCTTTTCATTGTAGT
TCAAATCGCTTCTCATTGACAATCAACCTGCCAATTGTTTCTCGGGGATCCCCGGGTGCCCTATAGTGAG
TCGTATTGGTACCAAAAATGGAGCAGAAGCTCATCTCTGAGGAAGACCTCGGAGGAGAGCAGAAACTCAT
CTCTGAAGAGGACCTCATGAAGGATAATACTGTTCCATTGAAGTTGATTGCTTTGCTTGCAAATGGAGAA
TTTCATTCTGGAGAACAACTTGGAGAGACGTTGGGAATGTCGCGTGCTGCAATTAACAAGCATATTCAAA
CAGTAAGTTTAAACAGTTCGGTACTAACTAACCATACATATTTAAATTTTCAGTTGAGAGACTGGGGAGT
TGACGTTTTTACGGTTCCAGGAAAGGGATATTCGCTTCCAGAGCCAATTCAGCTCTTGAATGCAAAGCAA
ATTTTGGGACAGCTTGATGGTGGTAGTGTTGCAGTACTTCCGGTTATAGATAGTACAAATCAGTACTTGC
TTGATCGAATAGGAGAATTGAAATCAGGAGATGCTTGCATCGCTGAGTATCAGCAGGCTGGACGAGGACG
AAGAGGACGTAAGTGGTTCTGTAAGTTTAAACATATATATACTAACTAACCCTGATTATTTAAATTTTCA
GCGCCTTTCGGAGCCAATCTCTATTTGAGTATGTTCTGGCGTCTTGAACAAGGTCCGGCCGCTGCTATCG
GACTTTCATTGGTTATTGGAATTGTGATGGCAGAAGTTCTCCGAAAACTTGGTGCAGATAAGGTGAGAGT
CAAGTGGCCTAACGATCTTTATCTTCAAGATAGAAAATTGGCCGGAATATTGGTAAGTTTAAACATATAT
ATACTAACTAACCCTGATTATTTAAATTTTCAGGTTGAGCTTACTGGAAAGACGGGAGATGCTGCTCAAA
TTGTGATTGGAGCTGGTATCAATATGGCAATGAGAAGAGTAGAAGAGTCTGTTGTTAATCAAGGTTGGAT
CACACTTCAAGAGGCAGGAATCAACCTTGATAGAAATACGTTGGCCGCCATGCTTATCCGAGAATTGCGA
GCTGCACTCGAACTCTTCGAACAAGAAGGTCTTGTAAGTTTAAACATATATATACTAACTAACCCTGATT
ATTTAAATTTTCAGGCCCCTTACCTCAGTAGATGGGAGAAACTTGACAATTTTATCAATCGACCAGTGAA
GTTGATAATTGGAGATAAGGAAATTTTTGGTATCAGTCGAGGAATTGATAAGCAAGGAGCTCTTCTCCTT
GAGCAAGATGGAATCATTAAACCATGGATGGGTGGAGAGATTTCTTTGCGATCTGCTGAAAAGTAAGAAT
TCGCTAGCCGGCCATACAAGTAATCCGGATGATCGACGCCAACGTCGTTGAATTTTCAAATTTTAAATAC
TGAATATTTGTTTTTTTTCCTATTATTTATTTATTCTCTTTGTGTTTTTTTTCTTGCTTTCTAAAAAATT
AATTCAATCCAAATCTAAACATTTTTTTTTCTCTTTCCGTCTCCCAATTCGTATTCCGCTCCTCTCATCT
GAACACAATGTGCAAGTTTATTTATCTTCTCGCTTTCATTTCATTAGGACGTGGGGGGAATTGGTGGAAG
GGGGAAACACACAAAAGGATGATGGAAATGAAATAAGGACACACAATATGCAACAACATTCAATTCAGAA
ATATGGAGGAAGGTTTAAAAGAAAACATAAAAATATATAGAGGAGGAAGGAAAACTAGTAAAAAATAAGC
AAAGAAATTAGGCGAACGATGAGAATTGTCCTCGCTTGGGCCCTTTCGTCTCGCGCGTTTCGGTGATGAC
GGTGAAAACCTCTGACACATGCAGCTCCCGGAGACGGTCACAGCTTGTCTGTAAGCGGATGCCGGGAGCA
GACAAGCCCGTCAGGGCGCGTCAGCGGGTGTTGGCGGGTGTCGGGGCTGGCTTAACTATGCGGCATCAGA
GCAGATTGTACTGAGAGTGCACCATATGCGGTGTGAAATACCGCACAGATGCGTAAGGAGAAAATACCGC
ATCAGGCGGCCTTAAGGGCCTCGTGATACGCCTATTTTTATAGGTTAATGTCATGATAATAATGGTTTCT
TAGACGTCAGGTGGCACTTTTCGGGGAAATGTGCGCGGAACCCCTATTTGTTTATTTTTCTAAATACATT
CAAATATGTATCCGCTCATGAGACAATAACCCTGATAAATGCTTCAATAATATTGAAAAAGGAAGAGTAT
GAGTATTCAACATTTCCGTGTCGCCCTTATTCCCTTTTTTGCGGCATTTTGCCTTCCTGTTTTTGCTCAC
CCAGAAACGCTGGTGAAAGTAAAAGATGCTGAAGATCAGTTGGGTGCACGAGTGGGTTACATCGAACTGG
ATCTCAACAGCGGTAAGATCCTTGAGAGTTTTCGCCCCGAAGAACGTTTTCCAATGATGAGCACTTTTAA
AGTTCTGCTATGTGGCGCGGTATTATCCCGTATTGACGCCGGGCAAGAGCAACTCGGTCGCCGCATACAC
TATTCTCAGAATGACTTGGTTGAGTACTCACCAGTCACAGAAAAGCATCTTACGGATGGCATGACAGTAA
GAGAATTATGCAGTGCTGCCATAACCATGAGTGATAACACTGCGGCCAACTTACTTCTGACAACGATCGG
AGGACCGAAGGAGCTAACCGCTTTTTTGCACAACATGGGGGATCATGTAACTCGCCTTGATCGTTGGGAA
CCGGAGCTGAATGAAGCCATACCAAACGACGAGCGTGACACCACGATGCCTGTAGCAATGGCAACAACGT
TGCGCAAACTATTAACTGGCGAACTACTTACTCTAGCTTCCCGGCAACAATTAATAGACTGGATGGAGGC
GGATAAAGTTGCAGGACCACTTCTGCGCTCGGCCCTTCCGGCTGGCTGGTTTATTGCTGATAAATCTGGA
GCCGGTGAGCGTGGGTCTCGCGGTATCATTGCAGCACTGGGGCCAGATGGTAAGCCCTCCCGTATCGTAG
TTATCTACACGACGGGGAGTCAGGCAACTATGGATGAACGAAATAGACAGATCGCTGAGATAGGTGCCTC
ACTGATTAAGCATTGGTAACTGTCAGACCAAGTTTACTCATATATACTTTAGATTGATTTAAAACTTCAT
TTTTAATTTAAAAGGATCTAGGTGAAGATCCTTTTTGATAATCTCATGACCAAAATCCCTTAACGTGAGT
TTTCGTTCCACTGAGCGTCAGACCCCGTAGAAAAGATCAAAGGATCTTCTTGAGATCCTTTTTTTCTGCG
CGTAATCTGCTGCTTGCAAACAAAAAAACCACCGCTACCAGCGGTGGTTTGTTTGCCGGATCAAGAGCTA
CCAACTCTTTTTCCGAAGGTAACTGGCTTCAGCAGAGCGCAGATACCAAATACTGTCCTTCTAGTGTAGC
CGTAGTTAGGCCACCACTTCAAGAACTCTGTAGCACCGCCTACATACCTCGCTCTGCTAATCCTGTTACC
AGTGGCTGCTGCCAGTGGCGATAAGTCGTGTCTTACCGGGTTGGACTCAAGACGATAGTTACCGGATAAG
GCGCAGCGGTCGGGCTGAACGGGGGGTTCGTGCACACAGCCCAGCTTGGAGCGAACGACCTACACCGAAC
TGAGATACCTACAGCGTGAGCATTGAGAAAGCGCCACGCTTCCCGAAGGGAGAAAGGCGGACAGGTATCC
GGTAAGCGGCAGGGTCGGAACAGGAGAGCGCACGAGGGAGCTTCCAGGGGGAAACGCCTGGTATCTTTAT
AGTCCTGTCGGGTTTCGCCACCTCTGACTTGAGCGTCGATTTTTGTGATGCTCGTCAGGGGGGCGGAGCC
TATGGAAAAACGCCAGCAACGCGGCCTTTTTACGGTTCCTGGCCTTTTGCTGGCCTTTTGCTCACATGTT
CTTTCCTGCGTTATCCCCTGATTCTGTGGATAACCGTATTACCGCCTTTGAGTGAGCTGATACCGCTCGC
CGCAGCCGAACGACCGAGCGCAGCGAGTCAGTGAGCGAGGAAGCGGAAGAGCGCCCAATACGCAAACCGC
CTCTCCCCGCGCGTTGGCCGATTCATTAATGCAGCTGGCACGACAGGTTTCCCGACTGGAAAGCGGGCAG
TGAGCGCAACGCAATTAATGTGAGTTAGCTCACTCATTAGGCACCCCAGGCTTTACACTTTATGCTTCCG
GCTCGTATGTTGTGTGGAATTGTGAGCGGATAACAATTTCACACAGGAAACAGCTATGACCATGATTACG
CCAAGCTGTAAGTTTAAACATGATCTTACTAACTAACTATTCTCATTTAAATTTTCAGAGCTTAAAAATG
GCTGAAATCACTCACAACGATGGATACGCTAACAACTTGGAAATGAAAT
