>Addgene plasmid #73086 | pMB73 | addgene partial sequence | sequence record 136554 | M13-Rev 5'-CAGGAAACAGCTATGACC-3'
AACATGATCTTACTAACTAACTATTCTCATTTAAATTTTCAGAGCTTAAAAATGGCTGAAATCACTCACA
ACGATGGATACGCTAACAACTTGGAAATGAAATAAGCTTGGGCTGCAGCAGGTCGACTCCACGTAATTTC
ACAACATCCGGGAAAAGAAGTGAAAAAAGGACTCGAGCAACTGTACAAGAAAATTGAGAAGAACCTGGTT
GCCAATTCATCACTTTTGCAAGTTGTATGGAGAGATATGCAAGAGCAATTTGTCAAGCAAATTGCGGAAT
ACAACAAACTGATTCTCACTTGTTACCCAGGCTCGAAGATTGAGCTCGAAGTTTCCACTGACACTGTACT
TCAGTTCTTCTCAGAAATTGCTCAACAACACTAATATTACGACGAATAATTTTATTGAATTTTGTTGTTT
TAATTCATTTAAAATTTAGTTTTAATTTATCAGAACTCTAATACTTACTGAACCATGCTTTGTAATATAT
TTATTTATCTATTCTGTAATAGGTGAACTTCGTTACATTACTGATGTCTGTAATATAAATTTACGGGTGT
TCCCCATTCGAAAATAGTAGTAATGCTTGCTTTTTTGAAAAATAAATGTCTTGCTTGGTGACTTTTATTT
CACGTATTTTCAAATGCTCACAAAAATTTCACGGAACTGACTTCTTGGTTACACATTTGTAGAAATTTTG
ACTGAATGTTTGCATTGAACTGGTCAACTTAAGAATCTGACATGCAAATGGTGTGTTTTCTGAAGAACAC
ACTTTGGCAACTTTTAATAAAAAAGGGGTGTAACACGATTTAAATCTAATAAAAACAACTTCTATAATGT
TATTCCGTTTATATCTCACTTTATGTTTTACATTTTACTCTTATATACATTTTTTGACTC
