>Addgene plasmid #73086 | pMB73 | addgene partial sequence | sequence record 137150 | pHZ081-F 5'-CCAAGCGAGGACAATTCT-3'
TAGTTTTCCTTCCTCCTCTATATATTTTTATGTTTTCTTTTAAACCTTCCTCCATATTTCTGAATTGAAT
GTTGTTGCATATTGTGTGTCCTTATTTCATTTCCATCATCCTTTTGTGTGTTTCCCCCTTCCACCAATTC
CCCCCACGTCCTAATGAAATGAAAGCGAGAAGATAAATAAACTTGCACATTGTGTTCAGATGAGAGGAGC
GGAATACGAATTGGGAGACGGAAAGAGAAAAAAAAATGTTTAGATTTGGATTGAATTAATTTTTTAGAAA
GCAAGAAAAAAAACACAAAGAGAATAAATAAATAATAGGAAAAAAAACAAATATTCAGTATTTAAAATTT
GAAAATTCAACGACGTTGGCGTCGATCATCCGGATTACTTGTATGGCCGGCTAGCGAATTCTTACTTTTC
AGCAGATCGCAAAGAAATCTCTCCACCCATCCATGGTTTAATGATTCCATCTTGCTCAAGGAGAAGAGCT
CCTTGCTTATCAATTCCTCGACTGATACCAAAAATTTCCTTATCTCCAATTATCAACTTCACTGGTCGAT
TGATAAAATTGTCAAGTTTCTCCCATCTACTGAGGTAAGGGGCCTGAAAATTTAAATAATCAGGGTTAGT
TAGTATATATATGTTTAAACTTACAAGACCTTCTTGTTCGAAGAGTTCGAGTGCAGCTCGCAATTCTCGG
ATAAGCATGGCGGCCAACGTATTTCTATCAAGGTTGATTCCTGCCTCTTGAAGTGTGATCCAACCTTGAT
TAACAACAGACTCTTCTACTCTTCTCATTGCCATATTGATACCAGCTCCAATCACAATTTGAGCAGCATC
TCCCGTCTTTCCAGTAAGCTCAACCTGAAAATTTAAATAATCAGGGTTAGTTAGTATATATATGTTTAAA
CTTACCAATATTCCGGCCAATTTTCTATCT
